Addgene plasmid #32237: 1099-N-cadherin-AAA-YFP
Depositing lab: Kathleen Green. Depositing organization: Northwestern University. Publication: p120 catenin associates with kinesin and facilitates the transport of cadherin-catenin complexes to intercellular junctions. Chen X, Kojima S, Borisy GG, Green KJ. J Cell Biol. 2003 Nov 10;163(3):547-57. 10.1083/jcb.200305137 PubMed 14610057.
Backbone
  Vector backbone: pEYFP-N1
  Backbone manufacturer: Clontech
  Backbone size w/o insert (bp): 4700
  Vector type: Mammalian Expression
Growth in bacteria
  Bacterial resistance: Kanamycin, 50 μg/mL
  Growth temperature: 37°C
  Growth strain: DH5alpha
  Copy number: High Copy
Gene/Insert
  Gene/Insert name: N-cadherin
  Species: M. musculus (mouse)
  Mutation: Glu–Glu–Asp (aa 780–782) ---> Ala–Ala–Ala
  Entrez Gene: Cdh2 (a.k.a. CDHN, N-CAD, Ncad)
  Promoter: CMV
  Tag / fusion protein: EYFP (C terminal on backbone)
  Cloning method: Restriction Enzyme; 5′ cloning site AgeI (not destroyed); 3′ cloning site XhoI (not destroyed)
  Sequencing primers: 5′ CMV-Fwd; 3′ EXFP-N
Terms and licenses: Academic/Nonprofit Terms; Industry Terms: Not Available to Industry
How to cite: 1099-N-cadherin-AAA-YFP was a gift from Kathleen Green (Addgene plasmid # 32237 ; http://n2t.net/addgene:32237 ; RRID:Addgene_32237)
