[The description below was written by a language model from this plasmid's Addgene catalogue record.]
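Description:
1099-N-cadherin-AAA-YFP is a mammalian expression plasmid built on the Clontech pEYFP-N1 backbone (about 4.7 kb without insert). It is maintained in E. coli as a high-copy plasmid under kanamycin selection. The record gives only catalogue fields and no feature table, so other backbone elements such as the origin of replication, the polyadenylation signal and any mammalian selection marker are not itemised.

The insert is mouse N-cadherin (Cdh2), placed between the AgeI and XhoI sites, both of which are recorded as retained. It is transcribed from the CMV immediate-early promoter, which drives strong constitutive expression in most transfected mammalian cell lines. The coding sequence is fused in frame to the backbone-encoded EYFP, so the protein carries a yellow fluorescent tag at its C terminus, the cytoplasmic end of this transmembrane adhesion molecule. The "AAA" in the name refers to a triple substitution in which Glu-Glu-Asp at residues 780–782 is replaced by Ala-Ala-Ala. The catalogue entry does not spell out the functional effect of this change. The associated publication concerns p120 catenin, its association with kinesin, and the transport of cadherin–catenin complexes to intercellular junctions, which suggests the mutant was made to probe the cadherin–p120 relationship.

The construct is suited to transient transfection and fluorescence imaging of cadherin localisation and trafficking to cell–cell contacts in living or fixed cells. It would most naturally be compared with a wild-type N-cadherin-YFP counterpart to assess how the mutated cytoplasmic motif affects delivery to and accumulation at junctions.
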