>Addgene plasmid #32237 | 1099-N-cadherin-AAA-YFP | addgene partial sequence | sequence record 38910 | SV40pA-R 5'-GAAATTTGTGATGCTATTGC-3'
TAACAGTTAACAACAACAATTGCATTCATTTTATGTTTCAGGTTCAGGGGGAGGTGTGGGAGGTTTTTTA
AAGCAAGTAAAACCTCTACAAATGTGGTATGGCTGATTATGATCTAGAGTCGCGGCCGCTTTACTTGTAC
AGCTCGTCCATGCCGAGAGTGATCCCGGCGGCGGTCACGAACTCCAGCAGGACCATGTGATCGCGCTTCT
CGTTGGGGTCTTTGCTCAGGGCGGACTGGTAGCTCAGGTAGTGGTTGTCGGGCAGCAGCACGGGGCCGTC
GCCGATGGGGGTGTTCTGCTGGTAGTGGTCGGCGAGCTGCACGCTGCCGTCCTCGATGTTGTGGCGGATC
TTGAAGTTCACCTTGATGCCGTTCTTCTGCTTGTCGGCCATGATATAGACGTTGTGGCTGTTGTAGTTGT
ACTCCAGCTTGTGCCCCAGGATGTTGCCGTCCTCCTTGAAGTCGATGCCCTTCAGCTCGATGCGGTTCAC
CAGGGTGTCGCCCTCGAACTTCACCTCGGCGCGGGTCTTGTAGTTGCCGTCGTCCTTGAAGAAGATGGTG
CGCTCCTGGACGTAGCCTTCGGGCATGGCGGACTTGAAGAAGTCGTGCTGCTTCATGTGGTCGGGGTAGC
GGGCGAAGCACTGCAGGCCGTAGCCGAAGGTGGTCACGAGGGTGGGCCAGGGCACGGGCAGCTTGCCGGT
GGTGCAGATGAACTTCAGGGTCAGCTTGCCGTAGGTGGCATCGCCCTCGCCCTCGCCGGACACGCTGAAC
TTGTGGCCGTTTACGTCGCCGTCCAGCTCGACCAGGATGGGCACNNCCCCGGTGAAAAGCTCCTCGCCCT
TGCTCACNATGGTGGCGACCGGTAANTCGTCACCACCGCCGTACATGTCC
