>Addgene plasmid #32237 | 1099-N-cadherin-AAA-YFP | addgene partial sequence | sequence record 38915 | EGFP-N 5'-CGTCGCCGTCCAGCTCGACCAG-3'
TCGCCCTTGCTCACCATGGTGGCGACCGGTAAGTCGTCACCACCGCCGTACATGTCCGCCAGTTTCTTGA
AGCGGGGTCCCCAGTCATTCAGGTAGTCATAGTCCTGGTCCCCACCGCTACTGGAGGAGTTGAGGGAGCT
CAAGGAGCCAGCCGTGGAGCCGCTGCCCTCGTAGTCAAAGACTAAGAGGGAGTCATACGGTGGCGCCGTG
GGGTCGTTGTCAGCAGCTTTAAGGCCCTCATTAATGAAGTCCCCAATATCCCCAGGGTGTGGGGCTGCGG
ATCGGACTGGGTACTGTGGCTCAGCATGGATAGGCCTCTCGTCTAGCCGTCTGATTCCCACGGGCTTGAT
GGCATCAGGCTCCACAGTATCTGGTTGCTGGAGCTGGCTCAAGTCATAGTCCTGGGCTGCTGCTCCTCCA
CCTTCTTCATCATATTTCAATATATTATCTCTTACATCATCTTCTGGGTCAATTAAAAGCTGCTTGGCTT
GGCGCTCTTTATCCCGCCGTTTCATCCATACCACAAACATGAGAACAAGGATCAGCAGGATGATGATACA
CAGAAGGATAGCGATGATGGCGCCCGTGCCAAGCCCTGCACCCACGATCCTGTCCACGTCCGTGCAGTCT
CCATTGGAGTCACACTGACAAACTTTCACACGCAGGATGGAAATGTTGGACTTGGGGGGATTCCCTGAAT
CTGTGATAATGATGGGAACTTCATAGATACCAGCT
